Addgene plasmid #194670: pET-51b(+)-Caprola_09
Purpose: Protein production of the split HaloTag based calcium recorder Caprola_09 in bacteria
Depositing lab: Kai Johnsson. Depositing organization: Max Planck Institute for Medical Research. Publication: Recording physiological history of cells with chemical labeling. Huppertz MC, Wilhelm J, Grenier V, Schneider MW, Falt T, Porzberg N, Hausmann D, Hoffmann DC, Hai L, Tarnawski M, Pino G, Slanchev K, Kolb I, Acuna C, Fenk LM, Baier H, Hiblot J, Johnsson K. Science. 2024 Feb 23;383(6685):890-897. doi: 10.1126/science.adg0812. Epub 2024 Feb 22. PubMed 38386755.
Backbone
  Vector backbone: pET-51b(+)
  Backbone size w/o insert (bp): 5100
  Vector type: Bacterial Expression
Growth in bacteria
  Bacterial resistance: Ampicillin, 100 μg/mL
  Growth temperature: 37°C
  Growth strain: DH5alpha
  Copy number: Low Copy
Gene/Insert
  Gene/Insert name: Caprola_09
  Species: Synthetic
  Insert size (bp): 1700
  Promoter: T7
  Tag / fusion protein: Strep-tag (N terminal on insert); His-tag (C terminal on insert)
  Cloning method: Gibson Cloning
Terms and licenses: Academic/Nonprofit Terms; Industry Terms: Not Available to Industry
How to cite: pET-51b(+)-Caprola_09 was a gift from Kai Johnsson (Addgene plasmid # 194670 ; http://n2t.net/addgene:194670 ; RRID:Addgene_194670)
