[The description below was written by a language model from this plasmid's Addgene catalogue record and pLannotate feature annotations shown in this document.]
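Description:
pET-51b(+)-Caprola_09 is a bacterial expression plasmid of about 6.7 kb, built on the pET-51b(+) backbone, for producing the synthetic calcium recorder protein Caprola_09 in E. coli. It replicates from a ColE1/pMB1-type origin accompanied by the pBR322 bom region and the rop gene, which keeps copy number low, in line with the catalogue's low-copy designation. Selection is by ampicillin through the β-lactamase gene. An f1 origin is also present, along with short remnants of the pBR322 tetracycline resistance gene that are backbone leftovers rather than functional markers.

Expression is driven by a T7 promoter followed by a lac operator and the strong T7 gene 10 ribosome binding site, and it ends at the T7 terminator. The plasmid-borne lacI gene supplies repressor. Transcription therefore requires a host providing T7 RNA polymerase and is induced with IPTG.

The roughly 1.7 kb open reading frame, inserted by Gibson assembly, begins with an N-terminal Strep-tag II. The catalogue also lists a C-terminal His-tag, although the automated annotation does not flag one explicitly. A very short "SET1" match near the 3' end of the insert is probably an annotation artefact. Between the tags, the annotation shows a small HaloTag fragment, a calmodulin segment, a short stretch matching GCaMP2 (plausibly its calmodulin-binding peptide, though the record does not say so), and two larger HaloTag fragments. This layout fits the stated design of a split HaloTag whose labelling activity towards chloroalkane substrates is coupled to calcium sensing. The two affinity tags allow purification of the recombinant protein, presumably for in vitro characterisation of the recorder.
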