Features (pLannotate 1.2.2; 23 found; start..end, strand, type, name):
     12..467     +  rep_origin     f1 ori (sequence partly withheld): f1 bacteriophage origin of replication; arrow indicates direction of (+) strand synthesis
    582..1442    -  CDS            AmpR: β-lactamase; bla; confers resistance to ampicillin, carbenicillin, and related antibiotics
   1443..1535    -  promoter       AmpR promoter: bla
   1616..2204    +  rep_origin     ori: high-copy-number ColE1/pMB1/pBR322/pUC origin of replication
   2390..2529    -  misc_feature   bom: basis of mobility region from pBR322
   2631..2822    -  CDS            rop: Rop protein, which maintains plasmids at low copy number; rop
   2839..3219    +  CDS            YPB1_ECOLX: Protein predicted: Swiss-Prot protein existence level 4. From Escherichia coli.
   3281..3345    -  CDS            TcR (fragment): tetracycline efflux protein; tet; confers resistance to tetracycline
   3360..3381    -  protein_bind   CAP binding site: CAP binding activates transcription in the presence of cAMP. E. coli catabolite activator protein
   3394..4476    -  CDS            lacI: lac repressor; lacI; The lac repressor binds to the lac operator to inhibit transcription in E. coli. This inhibition can be relieved by adding lactose or isopropyl-β-D-thiogalactopyranoside (IPTG).
   4477..4554    -  promoter       lacI promoter: lacI
   4562..4841    -  CDS            TcR (fragment): tetracycline efflux protein; tet; confers resistance to tetracycline
   4867..4885    +  promoter       T7 promoter: promoter for bacteriophage T7 RNA polymerase
   4886..4910    +  protein_bind   lac operator: The lac repressor binds to the lac operator to inhibit transcription in E. coli. This inhibition can be relieved by adding lactose or isopropyl-β-D-thiogalactopyranoside (IPTG). lac repressor encoded by lacI
   4925..4947    +  RBS            RBS: efficient ribosome binding site from bacteriophage T7 gene 10 (Olins and Rangwala, 1989)
   4963..4986    +  CDS            Strep-Tag II: peptide that binds Strep-Tactin®, an engineered form of streptavidin
   5025..5055    +  CDS            HaloTag® (fragment): modified bacterial dehalogenase that forms covalent bonds with chloroalkane derivatives
   5060..5502    +  CDS            calmodulin (fragment): calcium-binding protein
   5611..5685    +  CDS            GCaMP2 (fragment): GCaMP2 is a basic (constitutively fluorescent) green fluorescent protein published in 2006, derived from Aequorea victoria.
   5695..6114    +  CDS            HaloTag® (fragment): modified bacterial dehalogenase that forms covalent bonds with chloroalkane derivatives
   6160..6573    +  CDS            HaloTag® (fragment): modified bacterial dehalogenase that forms covalent bonds with chloroalkane derivatives
   6642..6659    +  CDS            SET1 (fragment): solubility-enhancement tag derived from T7 phage gene 10B
   6667..6714    +  terminator     T7 terminator: transcription terminator for bacteriophage T7 RNA polymerase
>Addgene plasmid #194670 | pET-51b(+)-Caprola_09 | addgene full sequence | sequence record 388567 | Addgene NGS Result
TGGCGAATGGG
[124 nt withheld, positions 12-135]
C
[91 nt withheld, positions 137-227]
A
[49 nt withheld, positions 229-277]
CCTTTGACGTTGGAGTCCACGTTCTTT
[37 nt withheld, positions 305-341]
ACCCTATCTCGGTCTATTCTTTTGATTTATAAGGGATTTTGCCGATTTCGGCCTATTGGTTAAAAAATGA
GCTGATTTAACAAAAATTTAACGCGAATTTTAACAAAATATTAACGTTTACAATTTCTGGCGGCACGATG
GCATGAGATTATCAAAAAGGATCTTCACCTAGATCCTTTTAAATTAAAAATGAAGTTTTAAATCAATCTA
AAGTATATATGAGTAAACTTGGTCTGACAGTTACCAATGCTTAATCAGTGAGGCACCTATCTCAGCGATC
TGTCTATTTCGTTCATCCATAGTTGCCTGACTCCCCGTCGTGTAGATAACTACGATACGGGAGGGCTTAC
CATCTGGCCCCAGTGCTGCAATGATACCGCGAGACCCACGCTCACCGGCTCCAGATTTATCAGCAATAAA
CCAGCCAGCCGGAAGGGCCGAGCGCAGAAGTGGTCCTGCAACTTTATCCGCCTCCATCCAGTCTATTAAT
TGTTGCCGGGAAGCTAGAGTAAGTAGTTCGCCAGTTAATAGTTTGCGCAACGTTGTTGCCATTGCTACAG
GCATCGTGGTGTCACGCTCGTCGTTTGGTATGGCTTCATTCAGCTCCGGTTCCCAACGATCAAGGCGAGT
TACATGATCCCCCATGTTGTGCAAAAAAGCGGTTAGCTCCTTCGGTCCTCCGATCGTTGTCAGAAGTAAG
TTGGCCGCAGTGTTATCACTCATGGTTATGGCAGCACTGCATAATTCTCTTACTGTCATGCCATCCGTAA
GATGCTTTTCTGTGACTGGTGAGTACTCAACCAAGTCATTCTGAGAATAGTGTATGCGGCGACCGAGTTG
CTCTTGCCCGGCGTCAATACGTGATAATACCGCGCCACATAGCAGAACTTTAAAAGTGCTCATCATTGGA
AAACGTTCTTCGGGGCGAAAACTCTCAAGGATCTTACCGCTGTTGAGATCCAGTTCGATGTAACCCACTC
GTGCACCCAACTGATCTTCAGCATCTTTTACTTTCACCAGCGTTTCTGGGTGAGCAAAAACAGGAAGGCA
AAATGCCGCAAAAAAGGGAATAAGGGCGACACGGAAATGTTGAATACTCATACTCTTCCTTTTTCAATCA
TGATTGAAGCATTTATCAGGGTTATTGTCTCATGAGCGGATACATATTTGAATGTATTTAGAAAAATAAA
CAAATAGGTCATGACCAAAATCCCTTAACGTGAGTTTTCGTTCCACTGAGCGTCAGACCCCGTAGAAAAG
ATCAAAGGATCTTCTTGAGATCCTTTTTTTCTGCGCGTAATCTGCTGCTTGCAAACAAAAAAACCACCGC
TACCAGCGGTGGTTTGTTTGCCGGATCAAGAGCTACCAACTCTTTTTCCGAAGGTAACTGGCTTCAGCAG
AGCGCAGATACCAAATACTGTCCTTCTAGTGTAGCCGTAGTTAGGCCACCACTTCAAGAACTCTGTAGCA
CCGCCTACATACCTCGCTCTGCTAATCCTGTTACCAGTGGCTGCTGCCAGTGGCGATAAGTCGTGTCTTA
CCGGGTTGGACTCAAGACGATAGTTACCGGATAAGGCGCAGCGGTCGGGCTGAACGGGGGGTTCGTGCAC
ACAGCCCAGCTTGGAGCGAACGACCTACACCGAACTGAGATACCTACAGCGTGAGCTATGAGAAAGCGCC
ACGCTTCCCGAAGGGAGAAAGGCGGACAGGTATCCGGTAAGCGGCAGGGTCGGAACAGGAGAGCGCACGA
GGGAGCTTCCAGGGGGAAACGCCTGGTATCTTTATAGTCCTGTCGGGTTTCGCCACCTCTGACTTGAGCG
TCGATTTTTGTGATGCTCGTCAGGGGGGCGGAGCCTATGGAAAAACGCCAGCAACGCGGCCTTTTTACGG
TTCCTGGCCTTTTGCTGGCCTTTTGCTCACATGTTCTTTCCTGCGTTATCCCCTGATTCTGTGGATAACC
GTATTACCGCCTTTGAGTGAGCTGATACCGCTCGCCGCAGCCGAACGACCGAGCGCAGCGAGTCAGTGAG
CGAGGAAGCGGAAGAGCGCCTGATGCGGTATTTTCTCCTTACGCATCTGTGCGGTATTTCACACCGCAAT
GGTGCACTCTCAGTACAATCTGCTCTGATGCCGCATAGTTAAGCCAGTATACACTCCGCTATCGCTACGT
GACTGGGTCATGGCTGCGCCCCGACACCCGCCAACACCCGCTGACGCGCCCTGACGGGCTTGTCTGCTCC
CGGCATCCGCTTACAGACAAGCTGTGACCGTCTCCGGGAGCTGCATGTGTCAGAGGTTTTCACCGTCATC
ACCGAAACGCGCGAGGCAGCTGCGGTAAAGCTCATCAGCGTGGTCGTGAAGCGATTCACAGATGTCTGCC
TGTTCATCCGCGTCCAGCTCGTTGAGTTTCTCCAGAAGCGTTAATGTCTGGCTTCTGATAAAGCGGGCCA
TGTTAAGGGCGGTTTTTTCCTGTTTGGTCACTGATGCCTCCGTGTAAGGGGGATTTCTGTTCATGGGGGT
AATGATACCGATGAAACGAGAGAGGATGCTCACGATACGGGTTACTGATGATGAACATGCCCGGTTACTG
GAACGTTGTGAGGGTAAACAACTGGCGGTATGGATGCGGCGGGACCAGAGAAAAATCACTCAGGGTCAAT
GCCAGCGCTTCGTTAATACAGATGTAGGTGTTCCACAGGGTAGCCAGCAGCATCCTGCGATGCAGATCCG
GAACATAATGGTGCAGGGCGCTGACTTCCGCGTTTCCAGACTTTACGAAACACGGAAACCGAAGACCATT
CATGTTGTTGCTCAGGTCGCAGACGTTTTGCAGCAGCAGTCGCTTCACGTTCGCTCGCGTATCGGTGATT
CATTCTGCTAACCAGTAAGGCAACCCCGCCAGCCTAGCCGGGTCCTCAACGACAGGAGCACGATCATGCT
AGTCATGCCCCGCGCCCACCGGAAGGAGCTGACTGGGTTGAAGGCTCTCAAGGGCATCGGTCGAGATCCC
GGTGCCTAATGAGTGAGCTAACTTACATTAATTGCGTTGCGCTCACTGCCCGCTTTCCAGTCGGGAAACC
TGTCGTGCCAGCTGCATTAATGAATCGGCCAACGCGCGGGGAGAGGCGGTTTGCGTATTGGGCGCCAGGG
TGGTTTTTCTTTTCACCAGTGAGACGGGCAACAGCTGATTGCCCTTCACCGCCTGGCCCTGAGAGAGTTG
CAGCAAGCGGTCCACGCTGGTTTGCCCCAGCAGGCGAAAATCCTGTTTGATGGTGGTTAACGGCGGGATA
TAACATGAGCTGTCTTCGGTATCGTCGTATCCCACTACCGAGATGTCCGCACCAACGCGCAGCCCGGACT
CGGTAATGGCGCGCATTGCGCCCAGCGCCATCTGATCGTTGGCAACCAGCATCGCAGTGGGAACGATGCC
CTCATTCAGCATTTGCATGGTTTGTTGAAAACCGGACATGGCACTCCAGTCGCCTTCCCGTTCCGCTATC
GGCTGAATTTGATTGCGAGTGATATATTTATGCCAGCCAGCCAGACGCAGACGCGCCGAGACAGAACTTA
ATGGGCCCGCTAACAGCGCGATTTGCTGGTGACCCAATGCGACCAGATGCTCCACGCCCAGTCGCGTACC
GTCTTCATGGGAGAAAATAATACTGTTGATGGGTGTCTGGTCAGAGACATCAAGAAATAACGCCGGAACA
TTAGTGCAGGCAGCTTCCACAGCAATGGCATCCTGGTCATCCAGCGGATAGTTAATGATCAGCCCACTGA
CGCGTTGCGCGAGAAGATTGTGCACCGCCGCTTTACAGGCTTCGACGCCGCTTCGTTCTACCATCGACAC
CACCACGCTGGCACCCAGTTGATCGGCGCGAGATTTAATCGCCGCGACAATTTGCGACGGCGCGTGCAGG
GCCAGACTGGAGGTGGCAACGCCAATCAGCAACGACTGTTTGCCCGCCAGTTGTTGTGCCACGCGGTTGG
GAATGTAATTCAGCTCCGCCATCGCCGCTTCCACTTTTTCCCGCGTTTTCGCAGAAACGTGGCTGGCCTG
GTTCACCACGCGGGAAACGGTCTGATAAGAGACACCGGCATACTCTGCGACATCGTATAACGTTACTGGT
TTCACATTCACCACCCTGAATTGACTCTCTTCCGGGCGCTATCATGCCATACCGCGAAAGGTTTTGCGCC
ATTCGATGGTGTCCGGGATCTCGACGCTCTCCCTTATGCGACTCCTGCATTAGGAAGCAGCCCAGTAGTA
GGTTGAGGCCGTTGAGCACCGCCGCCGCAAGGAATGGTGCATGCAAGGAGATGGCGCCCAACAGTCCCCC
GGCCACGGGGCCTGCCACCATACCCACGCCGAAACAAGCGCTCATGAGCCCGAAGTGGCGAGCCCGATCT
TCCCCATCGGTGATGTCGGCGATATAGGCGCCAGCAACCGCACCTGTGGCGCCGGTGATGCCGGCCACGA
TGCGTCCGGCGTAGAGGATCGAGATCGATCTCGATCCCGCGAAATTAATACGACTCACTATAGGGGAATT
GTGAGCGGATAACAATTCCCCTCTAGAAATAATTTTGTTTAACTTTAAGAAGGAGATATACCATGGCAAG
CTGGAGCCACCCGCAGTTCGAAAAGGGTGCAGATGACGACGACAAGGTACCGCATGGCGGTTCTGCCCGC
GAGACCTTCCAGGCCTTCCGCACCGGTTCTGACCAACTGACTGAAGAGCAGATCGCAGAATTTAAAGAGG
CTTTCTCCCTATTTGACAAGGACGGGGATGGGACAATAACAACCAAGGAGCTGGGGACGGTGATGCGGTC
TCTGGGGCAGAACCCCACAGAAGCAGAGCTGCAGGACATGATCAATGAAGTAGATGCCGACGGTGACGGC
ACAATCGACTTCCCTGAGTTCCTGACAATGATGGCAAGAAAAATGAAAGACACAGACAGTGAAGAAGAAA
TTAGAGAAGCGTTCCGTGTGTTTGATAAGGATGGCAATGGCTACATCAGTGCAGCAGAGCTTCGCCACGT
GATGACAAACCTTGGAGAGAAGTTAACAGATGAAGAGGTTGATGAAATGATCAGGGAAGCAGACATCGAT
GGGGATGGTCAGGTAAACTACGAAGAGTTTGTAGTGATGATGACAGCGAAGGAATTCCCTCCTCCTCCGC
CACCGCCACCACCGCCGCCGCCGCCACCACCACCTCCTCCGCCTCCTCCACCACCACCGCCACCGCCTCC
ACCACCTGGCGGCAGCAGGGTCGACTCATCACGTCGTAAGATGAATAAGACAGGTCACGCACTGAGAGCT
ATAGGTCGGCTGAGCTCACTCGAGGGCGGTTCTGACGTCGGCCGCAAGCTGATCATCGATCAGAACGTTT
TTATCGAGGGTACGCTGCCGATGGGTGTCGTCCGCCCGCTGACTGAAGTCGAGATGGACCATTACCGCGA
GCCGTTCCTGAATCCTGTTGACCGCGAGCCACTGTGGCGCTTCCCAAACGAGCTGCCAATCGCCGGTGAG
CCAGCGAACATCGTCGCGCTGGTCGAAGAATACATGGACTGGCTGCACCAGTCCCCTGTCCCGAAGCTGC
TGTTCTGGGGCACCCCAGGCGTTCTGATCCCACCGGCCGAAGCCGCTCGCCTGGCCAAAAGCCTGCCTAA
CTGCAAGGCTGTGGACATCGGCCCGGGTCTGAATCTGCTGCAAGAAGACAACCCGGACCTGATCGGCAGC
GAGATCGCGCGCTGGCTGTCTACTCTGGAGATTGGTGGCACCGGTGGCTCTGGCGGTACCGGTGGCTCTG
GCGGTTCTATCGGTACTGGCTTTCCATTCGACCCCCATTATGTGGAAGTCCTGGGCGAGCGCATGCACTA
CGTCGATGTTGGTCCGCGCGATGGCACCCCTGTGCTGTTCCTGCACGGTAACCCGACCTCCTCCTACGTG
TGGCGCAACATCATCCCACATGTTGCACCGACCCATCGCTGCATTGCTCCAGACCTGATCGGTATGGGCA
AATCCGACAAACCAGACCTGGGTTATTTCTTCGACGACCACGTCCGCTTCATGGATGCCTTCATCGAAGC
CCTGGGTCTGGAAGAGGTCGTCCTGGTCATTCACGACTGGGGCTCCGCTCTGGGTTTCCACTGGGCCAAG
CGCAATCCAGAGCGCGTCAAAGGTATTGCATTTATGGAGTTCATCCGCCCTATCCCGACCTGGGACGAAT
GGGCTCCGGGCTTCTCCTCAATTTCCGCTCATCACCACCATCATCACCATCACCACCACTAATTAACCTA
GGCTGCTGCCACCGCTGAGCAATAACTAGCATAACCCCTTGGGGCCTCTAAACGGGTCTTGAGGGGTTTT
TTGCTGAAAGGAGGAACTATATCCGGAT
